>Addgene plasmid #235946 | pME_Cp_0_6_021_petB_5'Hom_rev_Cr | addgene full sequence | sequence record 471516 | Addgene NGS Result
CGCCAGATAAATTTTCTTTTTTTACTGTATCTTTTCCTTTTGTTTTTGCGGTGCCACTTTTAAATAATCC
ACTTTTTTCCATTTCTTTTTTTTCCAACTCTTTAGAACGATCTTCCATATGGATATTAATTAATAAACCA
CAAATTTGGTTACATAATTCATCATCTAAATATTGCATTAAAAATACCATACGACGACGGAAAATAAAGT
TATAAATATCAGTCCACTGTGCAGGTAATTCTTCACCCCAACAATAAATAATACGAGGTACTCCAATCGG
CATAAATTACTTTGTTAATAAAATGTTGTGTTTTATTAATACTAGTCTAATATCCTAGTAGATAGAGCTT
TTATTTGCACGTAAATAAGCTCTGCGAGTGCTACTGTAAAAATTAAAGTACCGTTTACAGGCTCCTTTGA
AGCAAATAAAAATTTTAAACCAAAATGGTTTAAAAAATAGATAAATTCAAACAAATATTGGCTCTACGTT
AAACTTAAAATGCCTTCGGCCGGATTTGAACCGGCACGCCTTTCAGCACTGGTTCCTAAAACCAGGATGT
CTACCAGTTCCATCACGAAGGCTAAAAAATATTACTTTTATAATATCATACTTAATTTTTTTTGTCTAGT
TAAAAACACTAAATGTGTTAAATGCATACACAATTTTTTGTTTAGACTAGAGACTTGGGGTTAGTTCCGA
TCCTTTAACCAGAATATAACTATGGTTAATTTATAGCTACCCCTTATCAATGGGCCAACGGGGGATCTGG
CAGAAACCGCAGCGCGAGACCACTCATCGCTCTAGAAGCGGCCGCGAATTCCAGAAATCATCCTTAGCGA
AAGCTAAGGATTTTTTTTATCTGAAATTCTGCCTCGTGATACGCCTATTTTTATAGGTTAATGTCATGAT
AATAATGGTTTCTTAGACGTCAGGTGGCACTCGAGTTGATCGGGCACGTAAGAGGTTCCAACTTTCACCA
TAATGAAATAAGATCACTACCGGGCGTATTTTTTGAGTTATCGAGATTTTCAGGAGCTAAGGAAGCTAAA
ATGGAGAAAAAAATCACTGGATATACCACCGTTGATATATCCCAATGGCATCGTAAAGAACATTTTGAGG
CATTTCAGTCAGTTGCTCAATGTACCTATAACCAGACCGTTCAGCTGGATATTACGGCCTTTTTAAAGAC
CGTAAAGAAAAATAAGCACAAGTTTTATCCGGCCTTTATTCACATTCTTGCCCGCCTGATGAATGCTCAT
CCGGAATTTCGTATGGCAATGAAAGACGGTGAGCTGGTGATATGGGATAGTGTTCACCCTTGTTACACCG
TTTTCCATGAGCAAACTGAAACGTTTTCATCACTCTGGAGTGAATACCACGACGATTTCCGGCAGTTTCT
ACACATATATTCGCAAGATGTGGCGTGTTACGGTGAAAACCTGGCCTATTTCCCTAAAGGGTTTATTGAG
AATATGTTTTTCGTATCAGCCAATCCCTGGGTGAGTTTCACCAGTTTTGATTTAAACGTGGCCAATATGG
ACAACTTCTTCGCCCCCGTTTTCACCATGGGCAAATATTATACGCAAGGCGACAAGGTGCTGATGCCGCT
GGCGATTCAGGTTCATCATGCCGTTTGTGATGGCTTCCATGTCGGCAGAATGCTTAATGAATTACAACAG
TACTGCGACGAGTGGCAGGGCGGGGCGTAATTTGATATCGAGCTCGCTTGGACTCCTGTTGATAGATCCA
GTAATGACCTCAGAACTCCATCTGGATTTGTTCAGAACGCTCGGTTGCCGCCGGGCGTTTTTTATTGGTG
AGAATCCAAGCCTCGAGCTGTCAGACCAAGTTTACTCATATATACTTTAGATTGATTTAAAACTTCATTT
TTAATTTAAAAGGATCTAGGTGAAGATCCTTTTTGATAATCTCATGACCAAAATCCCTTAACGTGAGTTT
TCGTTCCACTGAGCGTCAGACCCCGTAGAAAAGATCAAAGGATCTTCTTGAGATCCTTTTTTTCTGCGCG
TAATCTGCTGCTTGCAAACAAAAAAACCACCGCTACCAGCGGTGGTTTGTTTGCCGGATCAAGAGCTACC
AACTCTTTTTCCGAAGGTAACTGGCTTCAGCAGAGCGCAGATACCAAATACTGTTCTTCTAGTGTAGCCG
TAGTTAGGCCACCACTTCAAGAACTCTGTAGCACCGCCTACATACCTCGCTCTGCTAATCCTGTTACCAG
TGGCTGCTGCCAGTGGCGATAAGTCGTGTCTTACCGGGTTGGACTCAAGACGATAGTTACCGGATAAGGC
GCAGCGGTCGGGCTGAACGGGGGGTTCGTGCACACAGCCCAGCTTGGAGCGAACGACCTACACCGAACTG
AGATACCTACAGCGTGAGCTATGAGAAAGCGCCACGCTTCCCGAAGGGAGAAAGGCGGACAGGTATCCGG
TAAGCGGCAGGGTCGGAACAGGAGAGCGCACGAGGGAGCTTCCAGGGGGAAACGCCTGGTATCTTTATAG
TCCTGTCGGGTTTCGCCACCTCTGACTTGAGCGTCGATTTTTGTGATGCTCGTCAGGGGGGCGGAGCCTG
TGGAAAAACGCCAGCAACGCGGCCTTTTTACGGTTCCTGGCCTTTTGCTGGCCTTTTGCTCACATGTTCT
TTCCTGCGTTATCCCCTGATTCTGTGGATAACCGTATTACCGCCTTTGAGTGAGCTGATACCGCTCGCCG
CAGCCGAACGACCGAGCGCAGCGAGTCAGTGAGCGAGGAAGCCTGCATAACGCGAAGTAATCTTTTCGGT
TTTAAAGAAAAAGGGCAGGGTGGTGACACCTTGCCCTTTTTTGCCGGACTGCAGCGGCCGCTACTAGTCG
CGATGAGTGGTCTCAGTCTCGTCTCGAACAGATTGACGTTTTGCACTAGCGC
Features (pLannotate 1.2.2; 10 found; start..end, strand, type, name):
    500..581     -  ncRNA          tRNA: Accession: RF00005 - tRNA
    800..821     -  misc_feature   BioBrick prefix: BioBrick prefix for parts that do not start with "ATG"
    824..867     +  terminator     bacterial terminator: putative bacterial transcription terminator
    953..1050    +  promoter       cat promoter: promoter of the E. coli cat gene encoding chloramphenicol acetyltransferase
   1051..1707    +  CDS            cat: CAT_ECOLX - Experimental evidence at protein level: Swiss-Prot protein existence level 1. This enzyme is an effector of chloramphenicol resistance in bacteria. From Escherichia coli. This protein is used as a marker in many commonly used cloning vectors, such as pACYC184.
   1731..1825    +  terminator     lambda t0 terminator: transcription terminator from phage lambda
   2008..2596    +  rep_origin     ori: high-copy-number ColE1/pMB1/pBR322/pUC origin of replication
   2791..2848    -  terminator     his operon terminator: This putative transcriptin terminator from the E. coli his operon has a 2-bp deletion introduced during synthesis. Its efficiency has not been determined.
   2849..2868    -  misc_feature   BioBrick suffix: universal suffix for all parts
   2891..283     -  CDS            clpP (fragment) (across the origin): CLPP_CHLRE - Protein inferred from homology: Swiss-Prot protein existence level 3. Cleaves peptides in various proteins in a process that requires ATP hydrolysis. Has a chymotrypsin-like activity. Plays a major role in the degradation of misfolded proteins (By similarity). From Chlamydomonas reinhardtii (Chlamydomonas smithii).
