[The description below was written by a language model from this plasmid's Addgene catalogue record and pLannotate feature annotations shown in this document.]
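Description:
pME_Cp_0_6_021_petB_5'Hom_rev_Cr is a small (2,922 bp) level-0 part plasmid from a modular cloning toolkit for engineering the Chlamydomonas reinhardtii chloroplast. It is built on the pME_Cp_UAV_GFP universal acceptor backbone. The name suggests a GFP dropout cassette that the part replaces, although no GFP feature is annotated in the sequenced plasmid. The plasmid is maintained in E. coli through a high-copy ColE1/pUC-type origin and selected with chloramphenicol, using a cat gene driven by its native promoter and followed by the lambda t0 terminator. BioBrick prefix and suffix remnants, each adjacent to a bacterial transcription terminator (a putative terminator and the his operon terminator), flank the cloning position and insulate the insert from backbone transcription.

The payload is an 821 bp fragment of C. reinhardtii chloroplast DNA that serves as the 5' homology arm for integration at the petB locus. It is supplied in reverse orientation and assigned to the "M2" position of the assembly scheme. It was inserted through BsaI sites that were destroyed during cloning, as is typical of Golden Gate domestication. The record does not state which enzyme or overhangs are used to release the part in later assemblies. Automated annotation of the insert region detects a fragment of the plastid clpP coding sequence and a tRNA gene, both on the minus strand, which is consistent with native plastome sequence neighbouring petB rather than any expressed cargo. The plasmid has no promoter, reporter or algal selection marker of its own. It is meant to be combined with a matching 3' homology arm and expression modules to build higher-level constructs that integrate transgenes into the chloroplast genome by homologous recombination.
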