Addgene plasmid #235946: pME_Cp_0_6_021_petB_5'Hom_rev_Cr
Purpose: 5'Homology petB reverse in the M2 position used for genome integration at the petB locus
Depositing lab: Tobias Erb. Depositing organization: Max Planck Institute for Terrestrial Microbiology. Publication: A modular high-throughput approach for advancing synthetic biology in the chloroplast of Chlamydomonas. Inckemann RM, Chotel T, Burgis M, Brinkmann CK, Andreas L, Baumann J, Sharma P, Klose M, Barrett J, Ries F, Paczia N, Glatter T, Mackinder LCM, Willmund F, Erb TJ. Nat Plants. 2025 Nov;11(11):2332-2349. doi: 10.1038/s41477-025-02126-2. Epub 2025 Nov 3. PubMed 41184475.
Backbone
  Vector backbone: pME_Cp_UAV_GFP
  Backbone size w/o insert (bp): 2101
  Vector type: Synthetic Biology
Growth in bacteria
  Bacterial resistance: Chloramphenicol, 25 μg/mL
  Growth temperature: 37°C
  Growth strain: DH5alpha
  Copy number: High Copy
Gene/Insert
  Gene/Insert name: petB 5'Homology
  Species: Chlamydomonas reinhardtii
  Insert size (bp): 821
  Cloning method: Restriction Enzyme; 5′ cloning site BsaI (destroyed during cloning); 3′ cloning site BsaI (destroyed during cloning)
  Sequencing primers: 5′ CGTATCACGAGGCAGAATTTC; 3′ CCTGCATAACGCGAAGTAATC
Terms and licenses: Academic/Nonprofit Terms; Industry Terms: Not Available to Industry
Depositor comments: Please visit https://doi.org/10.1101/2024.05.08.593163 for bioRxiv preprint.
How to cite: pME_Cp_0_6_021_petB_5'Hom_rev_Cr was a gift from Tobias Erb (Addgene plasmid # 235946 ; http://n2t.net/addgene:235946 ; RRID:Addgene_235946)
